Addgene plasmid #231368: pAAV.U6-sasgRNA(SapI)_Ple155-CI-mRuby2-W3SL_BbsI(GGA)
Purpose: Ple155-driven mRuby2, also encoding U6-driven sgRNA cassette, with SapI sites to clone crRNA sequence
Depositing lab: Viviana Gradinaru. Depositing organization: California Institute of Technology. Publication: Spatial genomics of AAV vectors reveals mechanism of transcriptional crosstalk that enables targeted delivery of large genetic cargo. Coughlin GM, Borsos M, Barcelona BH, Appling N, Mayfield AMH, Mackey ED, Eser RA, Jackson CR, Chen X, Kumar SR, Gradinaru V. Nat Biotechnol. 2025 Mar 20. doi: 10.1038/s41587-025-02565-4. PubMed 40113953.
Backbone
  Vector backbone: pAAV
  Vector type: AAV
Growth in bacteria
  Bacterial resistance: Ampicillin, 100 μg/mL
  Growth temperature: 30°C
  Growth strain: NEB Stable
  Copy number: High Copy
Gene/Insert
  Gene/Insert name: mRuby2
  Species: Other
  Insert size (bp): 714
  Cloning method: Gibson Cloning
Terms and licenses: Academic/Nonprofit Terms; Industry Terms: Not Available to Industry
How to cite: pAAV.U6-sasgRNA(SapI)_Ple155-CI-mRuby2-W3SL_BbsI(GGA) was a gift from Viviana Gradinaru (Addgene plasmid # 231368 ; http://n2t.net/addgene:231368 ; RRID:Addgene_231368)
