[The description below was written by a language model from this plasmid's Addgene catalogue record and pLannotate feature annotations shown in this document.]
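Description:
pAAV.U6-sasgRNA(SapI)_Ple155-CI-mRuby2-W3SL_BbsI(GGA) is an AAV transfer plasmid of about 6.3 kb built on a pAAV backbone. It is maintained in bacteria through a high-copy ColE1/pUC-type origin and selected with ampicillin via the AmpR (β-lactamase) gene and its own promoter. The backbone also carries an f1 phage origin and small remnants of the pBR322 bom and rop regions. Two AAV2 inverted terminal repeats flank the payload and define the segment that is replicated and packaged into recombinant AAV particles when helper functions are supplied. The record lists a recombination-deficient growth strain, a common choice for repeat-containing plasmids such as those with ITRs.

Between the ITRs sit two expression units. The first is a human U6 RNA polymerase III promoter followed by a Staphylococcus aureus Cas9 guide RNA scaffold, with SapI sites that allow a chosen spacer (crRNA) sequence to be cloned in. No Cas9 coding sequence is annotated, so the nuclease would have to come from another source. The second unit expresses the red fluorescent protein mRuby2 from the Ple155 promoter. That promoter is named in the catalogue entry but not annotated in the feature table, and it presumably lies in the unannotated stretch upstream of the chimeric β-globin/immunoglobulin intron ("CI"), which promotes efficient processing and expression of the transcript. Downstream, the short WPRE and SV40 poly(A) fragments correspond to the compact W3SL element, which supplies post-transcriptional enhancement and polyadenylation while saving packaging space. The name also indicates BbsI sites, apparently for Golden Gate assembly, though these are not annotated. The plasmid serves as a guide-delivery AAV vector with a fluorescent marker of Ple155-driven expression.
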