Features (pLannotate 1.2.2; 17 found; start..end, strand, type, name):
    113..162     +  misc_feature   bom (fragment): basis of mobility region from pBR322
    163..618     -  rep_origin     f1 ori (sequence partly withheld): f1 bacteriophage origin of replication; arrow indicates direction of (+) strand synthesis
    637..688     +  misc_feature   bom (fragment): basis of mobility region from pBR322
    693..833     -  repeat_region  AAV2 ITR: inverted terminal repeat of adeno-associated virus serotype 2 inverted
    842..1082    +  promoter       U6 promoter: RNA polymerase III promoter for human U6 snRNA
   1114..1184    +  misc_RNA       Sa gRNA scaffold (fragment): guide RNA scaffold for the Staphylococcus aureus CRISPR/Cas9 system
   2890..3022    +  intron         chimeric intron: chimera between introns from human β-globin and immunoglobulin heavy chain genes
   3035..3745    +  CDS            mRuby2: mRuby2 is a basic (constitutively fluorescent) red fluorescent protein published in 2012, derived from Entacmaea quadricolor. It has moderate acid sensitivity.
   3757..3914    +  misc_feature   WPRE (fragment): woodchuck hepatitis virus posttranscriptional regulatory element
   3920..4004    +  misc_feature   WPRE (fragment): woodchuck hepatitis virus posttranscriptional regulatory element
   4003..4046    -  polyA_signal   SV40 poly(A) signal (fragment): SV40 polyadenylation signal
   4050..4117    -  polyA_signal   SV40 poly(A) signal (fragment): SV40 polyadenylation signal
   4245..4385    +  repeat_region  AAV2 ITR: inverted terminal repeat of adeno-associated virus serotype 2 inverted
   4447..5035    -  rep_origin     ori: high-copy-number ColE1/pMB1/pBR322/pUC origin of replication
   5206..6066    -  CDS            AmpR: β-lactamase; bla; confers resistance to ampicillin, carbenicillin, and related antibiotics
   6067..6171    -  promoter       AmpR promoter: bla
   6266..11      +  CDS            rop (fragment) (across the origin): Rop protein, which maintains plasmids at low copy number; rop
>Addgene plasmid #231368 | pAAV.U6-sasgRNA(SapI)_Ple155-CI-mRuby2-W3SL_BbsI(GGA) | addgene full sequence | sequence record 459838 | Addgene NGS Result
AAAACCTCTGACACATGCAGCTCCCGGAGACGGTCACAGCTTGTCTGTAAGCGGATGCCGGGAGCAGACA
AGCCCGTCAGGGCGCGTCAGCGGGTGTTGGCGGGTGTCGGGGCTGGCTTAACTATGCGGCATCAGAGCAG
ATTGTACTGAGAGTGCACCATAAAATTGTAAACGTTAATATTTTGTTAAAATTCGCGTTAAATTTTTGTT
AAATCAGCTCATTTTTTAACCAATAGACCGAAATCGGCAAAATCCCTTATAAATCAAAAGAATAGCCCGA
GATAGAGT
[37 nt withheld, positions 289-325]
AAAGAACGTGGACTCCAACGTCAAAGG
[141 nt withheld, positions 353-493]
G
[46 nt withheld, positions 495-540]
A
[95 nt withheld, positions 542-636]
TATGCGGTGTGAAATACCGCACAGATGCGTAAGGAGAAAATACCGCATCAGGCGCCCCTGCAGGCAGCTG
CGCGCTCGCTCGCTCACTGAGGCCGCCCGGGCAAAGCCCGGGCGTCGGGCGACCTTTGGTCGCCCGGCCT
CAGTGAGCGAGCGAGCGCGCAGAGAGGGAGTGGCCAACTCCATCACTAGGGGTTCCTGCGGCCGCGAGGG
CCTATTTCCCATGATTCCTTCATATTTGCATATACGATACAAGGCTGTTAGAGAGATAATTGGAATTAAT
TTGACTGTAAACACAAAGATATTAGTACAAAATACGTGACGTAGAAAGTAATAATTTCTTGGGTAGTTTG
CAGTTTTAAAATTATGTTTTAAAATGGACTATCATATGCTTACCGTAACTTGAAAGTATTTCGATTTCTT
GGCTTTATATATCTTGTGGAAAGGACGAAACACCGGAAGAGCGAGCTCTTCTGTTAGAGTACTCTGGAAA
CAGAATCTACTCTAACAAGGCAAAATGCCGTGTTTATCTCGTCAACTTGTTGGCGAGATTTTTTTGGCCG
CCTCGAGTCAGCAGATTGAAGAAGCCCTCCTGGTCTGGGGAGCCCGCCTGGGGACAGACTCGCTCAGTCT
GGTTGGCCCTTCAGCTTGGGGGCCCCTCCCCAAACTTCCTAGCCAGCTTGCTCACACCCTGACCCCGGGG
CCTGCCGTCCCCACTTCCTCAGCTCTCACCATGGTCCCCGCCGATCCTCTCTGCAGAGCTGTTCTGAATG
AGACATGAGTCTCCTTCCCAATCCCGGCCCCCGCCCCAGGGGCCCTGGCCAGCAGTGCCACTTCACGTGG
TACCGCTTCAAGGGACAGGCTCCGATGCGTGTCCCGCCGTCCTAGATTGGGGCCTGATGAGTGTGGCCTG
GGAGCTGGGACACGAATCAGGGAAACATGGCCCAGGAGCTACCCCCAGGTCCCAGCATCTCCCATCAATA
GGGGTCCACACGGAGAGCCCTGCCCTCTGCCCTGGGGCCTGGCACTCAGACCCCCAAGCCCACCAGCCCC
TTTCTACAGCCACAACTGGGTCAGGGGGTCCTAGGAGACTCACTCGTTAATTAGGTGCCCTACAAACTAA
TTAGTCTTGTCAATCATGGGCTCTGAGACCTTGAGCTGGGGGTGGGGTGGGGGCAGGGCCCTCTCACCTC
GGCACAGGGGCCTGAGCCTTCCTCCGTCTTCTCCTCCTGATCCGGACACTTCATTGGCATAGAGGGAGAG
AGTGTGAACTTGGCCCTTTGTGGAACAGAGGAGGCTCGGGCAGAGGTGGTGATAGTGCAGCCCATTCATT
CTGAGATGAAACTTCCACTGGTTTCCGTAAAGACGTCTTGGGGAGGGAAGGGAAGGGGATGGGGACCTCC
CAGTGGTATCCCCTGCTTGGGCACTGAGGGAAAGCCACAGTGGCTCGGGGTAAAAGGCAGGGACATCCTC
TCCCCGCCTGCCTCTGTCCCCAGGGAGTCTCGCCTCCTGTTCCCACCTGGGGCTAGGGTGATAGAGGAGA
GGAGATAGCTCAACCTGGCATTTAGGTGGTGTGGGAACAGGAGACCCCAGACTTTCTTGTTTTGGGGTCT
GGGGCAGGCAACCAGGCTCCAGGGACAGTGAGTTGAAGGAAGGGTGGCTGGGAGACCCCTTGACTTGCTG
CCAAGGAGACAGAGCTGGAGCTAGGGTGGCGGGTGGTGTCTGAGGCAGGTGCAGAGAGGGAGGGAGGGAA
GGGGCCTTTGACTCCAACCTCCTTTTTCTTTACCGACTGCAGGTGGCAGCTGCCCTTCCAGGAGCCAGTG
GGGGAACCTGGGTGGCTGGGTGGGGACACCTGCAAGTCCTCCCTAAGCCAGCTACCACCCTACACTGTTG
GCCTCCCTTCTCCAACTGTGGGGACGCTGCTCAGGCCTTTTGTGACATCACACCTGAGAGTCCCTGGGGT
CCAGTCATTGCTGCTGGGCACAGCGAGGTCCAAGCTCAGGTCGCCCTGCCCCCTACCCACCATGCCAGAT
CCAGCATCGTTGTGGGCAAACAATTATCTGGATGATCTTTATGGGGCTTAAGCTTGGGTGGGAGCAGATG
GGGCATGAGCTGGGGATTTGGGGATGGGGGGAATCCACACCCCCACGTCCTGGACGTTTAAAAGGCCCTC
TCTGGCACTGGGCCGGGGCAGAGGCCAGCAGAAAAGTGACTGGAGTCCAGGCGCGCCGAAGTTGGTCGTG
AGGCACTGGGCAGGTAAGTATCAAGGTTACAAGACAGGTTTAAGGAGACCAATAGAAACTGGGCTTGTCG
AGACAGAGAAGACTCTTGCGTTTCTGATAGGCACCTATTGGTCTTACTGACATCCACTTTGCCTTTCTCT
CCACAGACCGGTGCCACCATGGTGAGCAAGGGAGAGGAACTCATCAAGGAGAACATGCGCATGAAGGTAG
TCATGGAAGGGTCTGTGAATGGGCATCAGTTCAAGTGCACAGGGGAAGGTGAAGGGAATCCCTACATGGG
TACTCAGACCATGAGGATCAAGGTTATTGAAGGTGGCCCTCTCCCGTTTGCCTTCGACATTCTTGCCACT
AGCTTCATGTATGGCAGTCGGACCTTCATCAAGTACCCCAAAGGCATTCCAGACTTCTTCAAACAGTCCT
TTCCAGAGGGCTTCACATGGGAAAGGGTGACCCGTTACGAGGATGGTGGTGTGGTCACAGTCATGCAGGA
CACTAGTCTGGAGGACGGATGTCTGGTCTATCACGTGCAAGTGAGAGGGGTGAACTTTCCCTCCAATGGG
CCTGTGATGCAGAAGAAAACCAAAGGGTGGGAGCCAAACACAGAGATGATGTATCCTGCAGATGGAGGAC
TGAGAGGCTATACGCACATGGCTCTGAAGGTTGACGGAGGAGGCCACTTGTCATGCTCATTTGTGACCAC
GTACAGGAGCAAGAAAACTGTCGGCAACATCAAAATGCCTGGCATACATGCGGTTGATCACCGCTTGGAA
CGACTGGAGGAGTCTGACAACGAGATGTTTGTGGTACAACGGGAACATGCAGTTGCCAAGTTTGCTGGCC
TTGGCGGAGGAATGGATGAGCTGTACAAATGAGAATTCATAATCAACCTCTGGATTACAAAATTTGTGAA
AGATTGACTGGTATTCTTAACTATGTTGCTCCTTTTACGCTATGTGGATACGCTGCTTTAATGCCTTTGT
ATCATGCTATTGCTTCCCGTATGGCTTTCATTTTCTCCTCCTTGTATAAATCCTGGTTAGTTCTTGCCAC
GGCGGAACTCATCGCCGCCTGCCTTGCCCGCTGCTGGACAGGGGCTCGGCTGTTGGGCACTGACAATTCC
GTGGTGTTTATTTGTGAAATTTGTGATGCTATTGCTTTATTTGTAACCATCTAGCTTTATTTGTGAAATT
TGTGATGCTATTGCTTTATTTGTAACCATTATAAGCTGCAATAAACAAGTTAACAACAACAATTGCATTC
ATTTTATGTTTCAGGTTCAGGGGGAGATGTGGGAGGTTTTTTAAACAAGTGTCTGGTGAGGGTCTTCGGT
ACCAAGAAGACCTAGTCACGTCAGGTACCTTGGGCCGCAGGAACCCCTAGTGATGGAGTTGGCCACTCCC
TCTCTGCGCGCTCGCTCGCTCACTGAGGCCGGGCGACCAAAGGTCGCCCGACGCCCGGGCTTTGCCCGAG
CGGCCTCAGTGAGCGAGCGAGCGCGCAGCTGCCTGCAGGACATGTGAGCAAAAGGCCAGCAAAAGGCCAG
GAACCGTAAAAAGGCCGCGTTGCTGGCGTTTTTCCATAGGCTCCGCCCCCCTGACGAGCATCACAAAAAT
CGACGCTCAAGTCAGAGGTGGCGAAACCCGACAGGACTATAAAGATACCAGGCGTTTCCCCCTGGAAGCT
CCCTCGTGCGCTCTCCTGTTCCGACCCTGCCGCTTACCGGATACCTGTCCGCCTTTCTCCCTTCGGGAAG
CGTGGCGCTTTCTCATAGCTCACGCTGTAGGTATCTCAGTTCGGTGTAGGTCGTTCGCTCCAAGCTGGGC
TGTGTGCACGAACCCCCCGTTCAGCCCGACCGCTGCGCCTTATCCGGTAACTATCGTCTTGAGTCCAACC
CGGTAAGACACGACTTATCGCCACTGGCAGCAGCCACTGGTAACAGGATTAGCAGAGCGAGGTATGTAGG
CGGTGCTACAGAGTTCTTGAAGTGGTGGCCTAACTACGGCTACACTAGAAGAACAGTATTTGGTATCTGC
GCTCTGCTGAAGCCAGTTACCTTCGGAAAAAGAGTTGGTAGCTCTTGATCCGGCAAACAAACCACCGCTG
GTAGCGGTGGTTTTTTTGTTTGCAAGCAGCAGATTACGCGCAGAAAAAAAGGATCTCAAGAAGATCCTTT
GATCTTTTCTACGGGGTCTGACGCTCAGTGGAACGAAAACTCACGTTAAGGGATTTTGGTCATGAGATTA
TCAAAAAGGATCTTCACCTAGATCCTTTTAAATTAAAAATGAAGTTTTAAATCAATCTAAAGTATATATG
AGTAAACTTGGTCTGACAGTTACCAATGCTTAATCAGTGAGGCACCTATCTCAGCGATCTGTCTATTTCG
TTCATCCATAGTTGCCTGACTCCCCGTCGTGTAGATAACTACGATACGGGAGGGCTTACCATCTGGCCCC
AGTGCTGCAATGATACCGCGGCTTCCACGCTCACCGGCTCCAGATTTATCAGCAATAAACCAGCCAGCCG
GAAGGGCCGAGCGCAGAAGTGGTCCTGCAACTTTATCCGCCTCCATCCAGTCTATTAATTGTTGCCGGGA
AGCTAGAGTAAGTAGTTCGCCAGTTAATAGTTTGCGCAACGTTGTTGCCATTGCTACAGGCATCGTGGTG
TCACGCTCGTCGTTTGGTATGGCTTCATTCAGCTCCGGTTCCCAACGATCAAGGCGAGTTACATGATCCC
CCATGTTGTGCAAAAAAGCGGTTAGCTCCTTCGGTCCTCCGATCGTTGTCAGAAGTAAGTTGGCCGCAGT
GTTATCACTCATGGTTATGGCAGCACTGCATAATTCTCTTACTGTCATGCCATCCGTAAGATGCTTTTCT
GTGACTGGTGAGTACTCAACCAAGTCATTCTGAGAATAGTGTATGCGGCGACCGAGTTGCTCTTGCCCGG
CGTCAATACGGGATAATACCGCGCCACATAGCAGAACTTTAAAAGTGCTCATCATTGGAAAACGTTCTTC
GGGGCGAAAACTCTCAAGGATCTTACCGCTGTTGAGATCCAGTTCGATGTAACCCACTCGTGCACCCAAC
TGATCTTCAGCATCTTTTACTTTCACCAGCGTTTCTGGGTGAGCAAAAACAGGAAGGCAAAATGCCGCAA
AAAAGGGAATAAGGGCGACACGGAAATGTTGAATACTCATACTCTTCCTTTTTCAATATTATTGAAGCAT
TTATCAGGGTTATTGTCTCATGAGCGGATACATATTTGAATGTATTTAGAAAAATAAACAAATAGGGGTT
CCGCGCACATTTCCCCGAAAAGTGCCACCTGACGTCTAAGAAACCATTATTATCATGACATTAACCTATA
AAAATAGGCGTATCACGAGGCCCTTTCGTCTCGCGCGTTTCGGTGATGACGGTG
